>Addgene plasmid #154233 | pVE2_6_p40S_QfDBD_VP16AD_cp_penDE_DsRed_5xQUAS | addgene full sequence | sequence record 305986 | Addgene NGS Result
GTGCCGAATTCGGATCCGGAGCCTGCAGGATGGGCCTCCACAACCCTGCCCTAACATTGTTCGTAGAAGA
TCTGCCAGCAGGCTTATGTCCAGGCCCCTCTCAACCCGCCCTTTCCTTTCAGCTCGGGCGCCGTACTTGC
CCCACCCAGGCGTGTTCCGCTGAACTGCCCATACCCAGGCCAGCGGACTGATAACCATTTCTCTTTATGC
TTTGCTATTGGGCTTGTGACTCGTTCTTGGAGGCAAGGTTATCAGATTGAATAGAAGATTCGGTGATGCA
GCAAATAGCGACTGTTCGTTGCGGGGTCCGAACCCGCTCGGCAGCACCGGGCTCTCCCTACTATCCCTCG
ATAGCAGTGGCGTGCGCGGGCTGTCGACCCTGTCCATCCTGAAAGAGTTGATATTGAAGGTAGTAGGTAC
GGTGCAGGGTAACGCGTGATATCCTGTCCTCAGTCTTAAGACTTCTCACCTATATCACCCGCACTTACCC
TAGAGTGCCGCTTAGGTGCTAAGGGCACATTGAGTATTGGCCGTGTAGAATATATAGCTTAAGTACGGCC
AAGCAGACGGGAAGCCCTGTTCTCCACACCCTATGGTCGTATATATCAGGCTTCTACCGGGAAACGATTA
AGAGTGTATAATGGACTGAAAATCAATATGAACGGGACAATGCTCAAGTTAAATTAGTTAGGCATCCTAA
TCTCTACTAAATGTTCTATCTAGAGATCGGGGTACTATAGGCCCGTACGTTAATCACTCTACGCTTCTCT
CCCTTAGGTATAGTGTAGGTAGGGGCTAGACATTTATATGAGTCAGATGGTACAAACGGTAGCGCTGCAA
GAATTCAAGCTTGGAGGAGTTATAGACGGTCCGGCATAGGTAAGGAGAGATTAGATATTTCGACTTCCCG
ATTCCTTAGTCTCCTTAGTCTGGAAACTGAGAAAGGCCTGAACTCGTTCAATCTATTAGCTCTAATCACG
TAGTCTCAACTAGAATCCTGAACAGGCGCCGGAACCAGTCCAAATGCGTGGAGTACAGCAAGTCCAGTCA
AATCACGATTAGAATGGCCATATATAAGCAAAAAACCCTTGGACAATACGTCCGATCGACACCAAAGCAA
TCTGGTACATCACCCTTCTTATATACAGGGTAGCCGGAATTGTATTGACTCTATACGAAGCCGCAGGTTT
ACCAGCACAGAGGTGCGATAGCTACACGAATGTAGAGTGAAGGCATTACAACCGATTGCTAAGTGTCATA
GAGGCTAAGCTTCACGGCTCAAGGAGTCTGTGGAGGATACCTGATATAAGAATTGAGAGTTATACTCCGG
AGGTTATGTTAGTACCTCAAAAATGTGAAGTACAACGAAACTCGAACTTCGAATGACAATAGCTTGGCTG
GCTGTTAGTCAACTGAGGTACAACGTCATCTTGCAATTAGTTATGTTCTTTGCTAGATAGTGAGCTGCTG
TAAACTTGTAGTTCTTAGAAACATGTCTGAAGTCTAGAGTCGAGACTTGTGATTGGTGTAAATTAGTGGG
GGTCCGGAGCGGAATAACAATCGAGGTCAGCCTCCTGGGTCTGTCAGTAAGCTAACCACGAAAGGACAAG
CGTAGACGAGGTCACGGGGTACTGGCCTAGCCGGCTTCGGCTAGCGCCCACGAAAATAGGGCAACGTCGA
AGCGAGAGACACACACGGATTCCACGATCGCCGACGACAAGCACTCAACTCCACGACAACCCACGACAAC
CCTTGCCGCTGCGTTCTTGGTGAAGGGCTGCAGGATTAGAGGTGAGTATTTTATTTTCTGGCTATTGTGA
TCTTTTTCCCCCCCGGTTTCCGCTGGTTCTATCTTGTCGAGCGAGTCGGTGCGCCTTCGATCGGTCTGTC
AAATTTCCATCCGTCCACTCGTTCACCCGGTATCGATACAAGAGGGAATGGAGCATTACGACAGGGGAGC
AGAGGCAGAACTCTCGATGTTGCTACTTTTTTTGCTTGGAACAACTTCCTTGAAAGATTCTTTTCTGAAT
GCGGCTGGGAAACTGCGAATTGGATATCCAGCGAAAGGTTACCGACAGACTCACGGCCATCGATACCACT
CAGCGGGATAGAATTGAAGGCATTCGGACATTAGATGATCAGCTTCGCTTGTTTCGACTCGTGCTAATCA
ATTATCCCTGGACAGTCCCCCACATAGACAGCAAACAATGCCACCCAAGCGCAAAACGCTTAACGCTGCG
GCTGAGGCTAACGCTCATGCCGACGGACACGCCGACGGAAACGCCGACGGACACGTGGCCAATACGGCCG
CGTCCTCGAATAATGCGAGGTTCGCTGATCTCACTAACATCGATACTCCGGGTCTGGGACCCACAACTAC
GACCCTGCTCGTGGAACCAGCACGCTCAAAGCGTCAACGAGTGTCCCGCGCATGCGACCAGTGCCGTGCA
GCCCGAGAGAAATGCGACGGAATACAGCCTGCGTGTTTCCCGTGCGTTTCCCAGGGAAGGTCCTGCACTT
ATCAGGCTTCGCCGAAAAAGAGGGGAGTTCAAACCGGTTATATTCGTACGCTGGAGCTCGCCCTCGCCTG
GATGTTTGAAAATGTCGCGCGTTCCGAAGATGCCTTGCATAACCTCCTCGTCCGTGACGCCGGACAAGGA
TCAGCTCTGCTCGTTGGTAAAGATTCGCCGGCTGCCGAGCGACTCCATGCCCGTTGGGCTACTAGCCGTG
TCAATAAGAGCATTACCCGCCTCCTCAGGTTTGAAAGCGGCGGGCCGGCCGACGCCCTTGACGATTTTGA
CTTAGACATGCTCCCAGCCGATGCCCTTGACGACTTTGACCTTGATATGCTGCCTGCTGACGCTCTTGAC
GATTTTGACCTTGACATGCTCCCCGGGTTCGTTATGGTGAGCAAGGGCGAGGAGCTGTTCACCGGGGTGG
TGCCCATCCTGGTCGAGCTGGACGGCGACGTAAACGGCCACAAGTTCAGCGTGTCCGGCGAGGGCGAGGG
CGATGCCACCTACGGCAAGCTGACCCTGAAGTTCATCTGCACCACCGGCAAGCTGCCCGTGCCCTGGCCC
ACCCTCGTGACCACCCTGACCTACGGCGTGCAGTGCTTCAGCCGCTACCCCGACCACATGAAGCAGCACG
ACTTCTTCAAGTCCGCCATGCCCGAAGGCTACGTCCAGGAGCGCACCATCTTCTTCAAGGACGACGGCAA
CTACAAGACCCGCGCCGAGGTGAAGTTCGAGGGCGACACCCTGGTGAACCGCATCGAGCTGAAGGGCATC
GACTTCAAGGAGGACGGCAACATCCTGGGGCACAAGCTGGAGTACAACTACAACAGCCACAACGTCTATA
TCATGGCCGACAAGCAGAAGAACGGCATCAAGGTGAACTTCAAGATCCGCCACAACATCGAGGACGGCAG
CGTGCAGCTCGCCGACCACTACCAGCAGAACACCCCCATCGGCGACGGCCCCGTGCTGCTGCCCGACAAC
CACTACCTGAGCACCCAGTCCGCCCTGAGCAAAGACCCCAACGAGAAGCGCGATCACATGGTCCTGCTGG
AGTTCGTGACCGCCGCCGGGATCACTCTCGGCATGGACGAGCTGTACAAGCCAAAGAAGAAGCGGAAGGT
CTAAGCTTACTTCTTTATCGGTTCTCTCTTACGACTTTTTGAATGGAACGTTTCCTTCTTCTCAGGCGGG
CCTATCTTTGGGCCGAAGCTCTTTTCCTTGTACTGTAGGACCTGGTTGATAATGATTCCCAAAAAGACAT
CCAGCATGTCAGTTACTTGCATTCGTCAGTCTATACAAAAGCAATGGTTTAGAGAAATTTTGAACTTTAT
ACATGGTTTTATTTGTTGCTTCACGGCCGTACCTTCTGGAAATCCACGGTAGGAGTGTCAATTTGCGTTT
TTGATAATCCTTCCAAGGTTCTTCTCGAAGTAGTTGTTCTATAATTGCTTCACAGCTACCATGGAACATC
CCAAGCACCGCTACTAGAATTCGAGCTCGGAGTGGATCCCCCGGGCTGCAGGAATTCGAGCTCTGTACAG
TGACCGGTGACTCTTTCTGGCATGCGGAGAGACGGACGGACGCAGAGAGAAGGGCTGAGTAATAAGCGCC
ACTGCGCCAGACAGCTCTGGCGGCTCTGAGGTGCAGTGGATGATTATTAATCCGGGACCGGCCGCCCCTC
CGCCCCGAAGTGGAAAGGCTGGTGTGCCCCTCGTTGACCAAGAATCTATTGCATCATCGGAGAATATGGA
GCTTCATCGAATCACCGGCAGTAAGCGAAGGAGAATGTGAAGCCAGGGGTGTATAGCCGTCGGCGAAATA
GCATGCCATTAACCTAGGTACAGAAGTCCAATTGCTTCCGATCTGGTAAAAGATTCACGAGATAGTACCT
TCTCCGAAGTAGGTAGAGCGAGTACCCGGCGCGTAAGCTCCCTAATTGGCCCATCCGGCATCTGTAGGGC
GTCCAAATATCGTGCCTCTCCTGCTTTGCCCGGTGTATGAAACCGGAAAGGCCGCTCAGGAGCTGGCCAG
CGGCGCAGACCGGGAACACAAGCTGGCAGTCGACCCATCCGGTGCTCTGCACTCGACCTGCTGAGGTCCC
TCAGTCCCTGGTAGGCAGCTTTGCCCCGTCTGTCCGCCCGGTGTGTCGGCGGGGTTGACAAGGTCGTTGC
GTCAGTCCAACATTTGTTGCCATATTTTCCTGCTCTCCCCACCAGCTGCTCTTTTCTTTTCTCTTTCTTT
TCCCATCTTCAGTATATTCATCTTCCCATCCAAGAACCTTTATTTCCCCTAAGTAAGTACTTTGCTACAT
CCATACTCCATCCTTCCCATCCCTTATTCCTTTGAACCTTTCAGTTCGAGCTTTCCCACTTCATCGCAGC
TTGACTAACAGCTACCCCGCTTGAGCAGACATCACCATGCCTCAATCCTGGGAAGAACTGGCCGCTGATA
AGCGCGCCCGCCTCGCAAAAACCATCCCTGATGAATGGAAAGTCCAGACGCTGCCTGCGGATGACAGCGT
TATTGATTTCCCAAAGAAATCGGGGATCCTTTCAGAGGCCGAACTGAAGATCACAGAGGCCTCCGCTGCA
GATCTTGTGTCCAAGCTGGCGGCCGGAGAGTTGACCTCGGTGGAAGTTACGCTAGCATTCTGTAAACGGG
CAGCAATCGCCCAGCAGTTAGTAGGGTCCCCTCTACCTCTCAGGGAGATGTAACAACGCCACCTTATGGG
ACTATCAAGCTGACGCTGGCTTCTGTGCAGACAAACTGCGCCCACGAGTTCTTCCCTGACGCCGCTCTCG
CGCAGGCAAGGGAACTCGATGAATACTACGCAAAGCACAAGACACCCGTTGGTCCACTCCATGGCCTCCC
CATCTCTCTCAAAGACCAGCTTCGAGTCAAGGTACACCGTTGCCCCTAAGTCGTTAGATGTCCCTTTTTG
TCAGCTAACATATGCCACCAGGGCTACGAAACATCAATGGGCTACATCTCATGGCTAAACAAGTACGACG
AAGGGGACTCGGTTCTGACAACCATGCTCCGCAAAGCCGGTGCCGTTTTCTACGTCAAGACCTCTGTCCC
GCAGACCCTGATGGTCTGCGAGACAGTCAACAACATCATCGGGCGCACCGTCAACCCACGCAACAAGAAC
TGGTCGTGCGGCGGCAGTTCTGGTGGTGAGGGTGCGATCGTTGGGATTCGTGGTGGCGTCATCGGTGTAG
GAACGGATATCGGTGGCTCGATTCGAGTGCCGGCCGCGTTCAACTTCCTGTACGGTCTAAGGCCGAGTCA
TGGGCGGCTGCCGTATGCAAAGATGGCGAACAGCATGGAGGGTCAGGAGACGGTGCACAGCGTTGTCGGG
CCGATTACGCACTCTGTTGAGGGTGAGTCCTTCGCCTCTTCCTTCTTTTCCTGCTCTATACCAGGCCTCC
ACTGTCCTCCTTTCTTGCTTTTTATACTATATACGAGACGGGCAGTCACTGATGAAGTAATGTTAGACCT
CCGCCTCTTCACCAAATCCGTCCTCGGTCAGGAGCCATGGAAATACGACTCCAAGGTCATCCCCATGCCC
TGGCGCCAGTCCGAGTCGGACATTATTGCCTCCAAGATCAAGAACGGCGGGCTCAATATCGGCTACTACA
ACTTCGACGGCAATGTCCTTCCACACCCTCCTATCCTGCGCGGCGTGGAAACCACCGTCGCCGCACTCGC
CAAAGCCGGTCATACCGTGACCCCGTGGACGCCATACAAGCACGATTTCGGCCACGATCTCATCTCCCAT
ATCTACGCGGCTGACGGCAGCGCCGACGTAATGCGCGATATCAGTGCATCCGGCGAGCCGGCGATTCCAA
ATATCAAAGACCTACTGAACCCGAACATCAAAGCTGTTAACATGAACGAGCTCTGGGACACGCATCTCCA
GAAGTGGAATTACCAGATGGAGTACCTTGAGAAATGGCGGGAGGCTGAAGAAAAGGCCGGGAAGGAACTG
GACGCCATCATCGCGCCGATTACGCCTACCGCTGCGGTACGGCATGACCAGTTCCGGTACTATGGGTATG
CCTCTGTGATCAACCTGCTGGATTTCACGAGCGTGGTTGTTCCGGTTACCTTTGCGGATAAGAACATCGA
TAAGAAGAATGAGAGTTTCAAGGCGGTTAGTGAGCTTGATGCCCTCGTGCAGGAAGAGTATGATCCGGAG
GCGTACCATGGGGCACCGGTTGCAGTGCAGGTTATCGGACGGAGACTCAGTGAAGAGAGGACGTTGGCGA
TTGCAGAGGAAGTGGGGAAGTTGCTGGGAAATGTGGTGACTCCATAGGCTTCTAATAAGTGTCAGATAGC
AATTTGCACAAGAAATCAATACCAGCAACTGTAAATAAGCGCTGAAGTGACCATGCCATGCTACGAAAGA
GCAGAAAAAAACCTGCCGTAGAACCGAAGAGATATGACACGCTTCCATCTCTCAAAGGAAGAATCCCTTC
AGGGTTGCGTTTCCAGTCTAGACACGTATAACGGCACAAGTGTCTCTCACCAAATGGGTTATATCTCAAA
TGTGATCTAAGGATGGAAAGCCCAGAATATTGGCTGGGTTGATGGCTGCTTCGAGTGCAGTCTCATGCTG
CCACAGGTGACTCTGGATGGCCCCATACCACTCAACCCATGGTACGAGCGGTACGCTTTACGAATTCCCA
TGGGGAGGGGTAATCGATTATCCTCGGATAAACACTTATCCCAGGGTAATCACTTATCCCTGGATAAACA
ATTATCCTCGGGTAATCGCTTATCCCCATAGACTAGGCGGATGCAGCAGGGATACTCGAGGTGCCCCAGT
TGATGTCCCATCAGTGTCATGCTATGGTCCCAGATTGGTGGCTACGGCCAATATAAATCTCAGCATGCAG
TTCCGCCTGCATGATCATCCCCAGGACGCGTTTGTCATCTCCGTCAGCCAGGTCTCAGTTGTTTACCCAT
CTTCCGACCCGCAGCAGAAAATGGCCTCCTCCGAGGACGTCATCAAGGAGTTCATGCGCTTCAAGGTGCG
CATGGAGGGCTCCGTGAACGGCCACGAGTTCGAGATCGAGGGCGAGGGCGAGGGCCGCCCCTACGAGGGC
ACCCAGACCGCCAAGCTGAAGGTGACCAAGGGCGGCCCCCTGCCCTTCGCCTGGGACATCCTGTCCCCCC
AGTTCCAGTACGGCTCCAAGGTGTACGTGAAGCACCCCGCCGACATCCCCGACTACAAGAAGCTGTCCTT
CCCCGAGGGCTTCAAGTGGGAGCGCGTGATGAACTTCGAGGACGGCGGCGTGGTGACCGTGACCCAGGAC
TCCTCCCTGCAGGACGGCTCCTTCATCTACAAGGTGAAGTTCATCGGCGTGAACTTCCCCTCCGACGGCC
CCGTAATGCAGAAGAAAACTATGGGCTGGGAGGCCTCCACCGAGCGCCTGTACCCCCGCGACGGCGTGCT
GAAGGGCGAGATCCACAAGGCCCTGAAGCTGAAGGACGGCGGCCACTACCTGGTGGAGTTCAAGTCCATC
TACATGGCCAAGAAGCCCGTGCAGCTGCCCGGCTACTACTACGTGGACTCCAAGCTGGACATCACCTCCC
ACAACGAGGACTACACCATCGTGGAGCAGTACGAGCGCGCCGAGGGCCGCCACCACCTGTTCCTGACTCA
CGGTATGGACGAATTGTACAAGTCGAAGCTGTAAGCTTGTGCTTCTAAGGTATGAGTCGCAAAATTGTTT
TTTATTTTTGGTCTTGAGTCTAATATGCTCGCAGCTCTTGCGTTGTATATGGTCGTTGTCGCGTATTTTC
TGTTGTATTAAAAGATCAAACGAGATCAAGGGATGGCTCGCGGGCTGTCTCTCGCACTAGGAGGAAGAAT
GCCTGAAAAAGGAACTTTGATTTTAGCTGTGGAATAGAGATGGCTTGTTTGAGGACGCTTGTCGCTTGGC
GCAGGGACTTGAATGGCAGCTTGTGGAAACCGAAGGCGAGAAAAGTCGACGGATACTGTACGTGGTTCTA
TTGCCAGTGCGGTGGAAGCTTCCTTCTCATATAGTTCAATCCTTCTTTGAATCTGTTTGTTTCATATTTG
GACTGTTTCATTCTCTGCTTGCGCATTCTCATCTTCGAGAACGACTGCAGGGATTGTTGGTTCTGTGGAG
CTGATGAGCGCGCCTTGACCACCCTTGTTCTTGTTTTGCTCTTTTGTTCTCATTTAACCCGTTTCTCCCT
TCCAACCCTTTGACCTTGCAACATTGTCTCCCAGCGCGTTGCCAAAGCGAACTTGATATCAGTATAGTAT
GACCAAGTAGTCTACCAAAATAAATTTTAGTACAGTATTGCTAGTTATACAAGATAAATTTTGTACAACA
ATGATTATGCAGAGCTGGTATTCTGTAAGGAGTAAATTCATGCAGGTACAGAGCGTCCACGTCAGGCACA
CGCGCTTTAGTGCTGGGTACACATTATGCTACCTTTGGGGCAAGGTGCTATTCTAGGTAGGGTATGCCTA
GCAATGCCATGATCTTATGACCTCAGTAATCTGACCTTGGATTTAAGATCGGAGTTCTCAAACCCTGCGC
GCTCAGAGAATTCGCATGCGGAGACTTTAGACATACCTCTCGTTGCCGACAAATCGGCATTCCGTTTCGG
TCACGGACGTAAGAGTTCAACAAAGCCGCTCACCTGTCCCGTTCGGCGCTTGAGTTTCCACTTCAAAAGC
ACAACCGCTCCGATATTTCCATTGCCACCGACCAACAAAAGGTTCATATCGCGCAATAGTCGTCCAACTC
TCACTCCGCCCGCACTCGATGGCGAAGGATGGAAGAATATCCGAGCGGCATCGGATAAAGAGATCTGGTT
CTTTTCGTGAAGTAACGTAGGGAACCGACGGAAACTGTAGAGCTATAGGAATTTAGTATATCAGAAGTCA
ATTGAGAGAAGTGTATAGTTAGTAACTCACTTGTGCCAACAGGTATTTCCAACCGTTCTTGTTCAAATTT
CGTCAAGTCACCATCTCTATGTGCAAAACTGGATCATACAACAGCTCTTATTGTAGCTGCATCTCGCTCT
CAGAGATCATCCTATCTTCGTCGTCATCCACCAACACAGGTGGGAGTGCTAGTTGATCCATGCTGAGGTC
AAGGGACACAGACGGAATGGGTGTAGAACGCCTCAAAACAGGTAAGGTATCAGGATCGGTTGTCCAGGGG
GAATCCAAACCAGGTTCCACCTTGATTCAGAGAATAAGTATGACGTATTCTTGGCAATGTTTAAGCTTGA
GATGAGCCGATGTCAAACTGGGAGACATGATGAAGGAGGAAATGTTGCTTTGGTGGGGGAGACACTATAA
ATACCAAAGAGTGAATGGTTGATACCATTTGGGGAAGGAGTGTCTATCGCAGTCTCTGCAGACGGCATAT
CGGATAGCCTGCAGGCGCTTGTGGAGGATGCACATGTGACCGAGGGACACGAAGTGATCCGTTTAAACTA
TCAGTGTTTGACAGGATATATTGGCGGGTAAACCTAAGAGAAAAGAGCGTTTATTAGAATAATCGGATAT
TTAAAAGGGCGTGAAAAGGTTTATCCGTTCGTCCATTTGTATGTGCCAGCCGCCTTTGCGACGCTCACCG
GGCTGGTTGCCCTCGCCGCTGGGCTGGCGGCCGTCTATGGCCCTGCAAACGCGCCAGAAACGCCGTCGAA
GCCGTGTGCGAGACACCGCGGCCGCCGGCGTTGTGGATACCTCGCGGAAAACTTGGCCCTCACTGACAGA
TGAGGGGCGGACGTTGACACTTGAGGGGCCGACTCACCCGGCGCGGCGTTGACAGATGAGGGGCAGGCTC
GATTTCGGCCGGCGACGTGGAGCTGGCCAGCCTCGCAAATCGGCGAAAACGCCTGATTTTACGCGAGTTT
CCCACAGATGATGTGGACAAGCCTGGGGATAAGTGCCCTGCGGTATTGACACTTGAGGGGCGCGACTACT
GACAGATGAGGGGCGCGATCCTTGACACTTGAGGGGCAGAGTGCTGACAGATGAGGGGCGCACCTATTGA
CATTTGAGGGGCTGTCCACAGGCAGAAAATCCAGCATTTGCAAGGGTTTCCGCCCGTTTTTCGGCCACCG
CTAACCTGTCTTTTAACCTGCTTTTAAACCAATATTTATAAACCTTGTTTTTAACCAGGGCTGCGCCCTG
TGCGCGTGACCGCGCACGCCGAAGGGGGGTGCCCCCCCTTCTCGAACCCTCCCGGCCCGCTAACGCGGGC
CTCCCATCCCCCCAGGGGCTGCGCCCCTCGGCCGCGAACGGCCTCACCCCAAAAATGGCAGCGCTGGCCA
ATTCCCGAGTGCGCGGAACCCCTATTTGTTTATTTTTCTAAATACATTCAAATATGTATCCGCTCATGAG
ACAATAACCCTGATAAATGCTTCAATAATATTGAAAAAGGAAGAGTATGGCTAAAATGAGAATATCACCG
GAATTGAAAAAACTGATCGAAAAATACCGCTGCGTAAAAGATACGGAAGGAATGTCTCCTGCTAAGGTAT
ATAAGCTGGTGGGAGAAAATGAAAACCTATATTTAAAAATGACGGACAGCCGGTATAAAGGGACCACCTA
TGATGTGGAACGGGAAAAGGACATGATGCTATGGCTGGAAGGAAAGCTGCCTGTTCCAAAGGTCCTGCAC
TTTGAACGGCATGATGGCTGGAGCAATCTGCTCATGAGTGAGGCCGATGGCGTCCTTTGCTCGGAAGAGT
ATGAAGATGAACAAAGCCCTGAAAAGATTATCGAGCTGTATGCGGAGTGCATCAGGCTCTTTCACTCCAT
CGACATATCGGATTGTCCCTATACGAATAGCTTAGACAGCCGCTTAGCCGAATTGGATTACTTACTGAAT
AACGATCTGGCCGATGTGGATTGCGAAAACTGGGAAGAGGACACTCCATTTAAAGATCCGCGCGAGCTGT
ATGATTTTTTAAAGACGGAAAAGCCCGAAGAGGAACTTGTCTTTTCCCACGGCGACCTGGGAGACAGCAA
CATCTTTGTGAAAGATGGCAAAGTAAGTGGCTTTATTGATCTTGGGAGAAGCGGCAGGGCGGACAAGTGG
TATGACATTGCCTTCTGCGTCCGGTCGCTCAGGGAGGATATCGGGGAAGAACAGTATGTCGAGCTATTTT
TTGACTTACTGGGGATCAAGCCTGATTGGGAGAAAATAAAATATTATATTTTACTGGATGAATTGTTTTA
GCTGTCAGACCAAGTTTACTCATATATACTTTAGATTGATTTAAAACTTCATTTTTAATTTAAAAGGATC
TAGGTGAAGATCCTTTTTGATAATCTCATGACCAAAATCCCTTAACGTGAGTTTTCGTTCCACTGAGCGT
CAGACCCCGTAGAAAAGATCAAAGGATCTTCTTGAGATCCTTTTTTTCTGCGCGTAATCTGCTGCTTGCA
AACAAAAAAACCACCGCTACCAGCGGTGGTTTGTTTGCCGGATCAAGAGCTACCAACTCTTTTTCCGAAG
GTAACTGGCTTCAGCAGAGCGCAGATACCAAATACTGTTCTTCTAGTGTAGCCGTAGTTAGGCCACCACT
TCAAGAACTCTGTAGCACCGCCTACATACCTCGCTCTGCTAATCCTGTTACCAGTGGCTGCTGCCAGTGG
CGATAAGTCGTGTCTTACCGGGTTGGACTCAAGACGATAGTTACCGGATAAGGCGCAGCGGTCGGGCTGA
ACGGGGGGTTCGTGCACACAGCCCAGCTTGGAGCGAACGACCTACACCGAACTGAGATACCTACAGCGTG
AGCTATGAGAAAGCGCCACGCTTCCCGAAGGGAGAAAGGCGGACAGGTATCCGGTAAGCGGCAGGGTCGG
AACAGGAGAGCGCACGAGGGAGCTTCCAGGGGGAAACGCCTGGTATCTTTATAGTCCTGTCGGGTTTCGC
CACCTCTGACTTGAGCGTCGATTTTTGTGATGCTCGTCAGGGGGGCGGAGCCTATGGAAAAACGCCAGCA
ACGCGGCCTTTTTACGGTTCCTGGCAGATCCTAGATGTGGCGCAACGATGCCGGCGACAAGCAGGAGCGC
ACCGACTTCTTCCGCATCAAGTGTTTTGGCTCTCAGGCCGAGGCCCACGGCAAGTATTTGGGCAAGGGGT
CGCTGGTATTCGTGCAGGGCAAGATTCGGAATACCAAGTACGAGAAGGACGGCCAGACGGTCTACGGGAC
CGACTTCATTGCCGATAAGGTGGATTATCTGGACACCAAGGCACCAGGCGGGTCAAATCAGGAATAAGGG
CACATTGCCCCGGCGTGAGTCGGGGCAATCCCGCAAGGAGGGTGAATGAATCGGACGTTTGACCGGAAGG
CATACAGGCAAGAACTGATCGACGCGGGGTTTTCCGCCGAGGATGCCGAAACCATCGCAAGCCGCACCGT
CATGCGTGCGCCCCGCGAAACCTTCCAGTCCGTCGGCTCGATGGTCCAGCAAGCTACGGCCAAGATCGAG
CGCGACAGCGTGCAACTGGCTCCCCCTGCCCTGCCCGCGCCATCGGCCGCCGTGGAGCGTTCGCGTCGTC
TTGAACAGGAGGCGGCAGGTTTGGCGAAGTCGATGACCATCGACACGCGAGGAACTATGACGACCAAGAA
GCGAAAAACCGCCGGCGAGGACCTGGCAAAACAGGTCAGCGAGGCCAAGCAGGCCGCGTTGCTGAAACAC
ACGAAGCAGCAGATCAAGGAAATGCAGCTTTCCTTGTTCGATATTGCGCCGTGGCCGGACACGATGCGAG
CGATGCCAAACGACACGGCCCGCTCTGCCCTGTTCACCACGCGCAACAAGAAAATCCCGCGCGAGGCGCT
GCAAAACAAGGTCATTTTCCACGTCAACAAGGACGTGAAGATCACCTACACCGGCGTCGAGCTGCGGGCC
GACGATGACGAACTGGTGTGGCAGCAGGTGTTGGAGTACGCGAAGCGCACCCCTATCGGCGAGCCGATCA
CCTTCACGTTCTACGAGCTTTGCCAGGACCTGGGCTGGTCGATCAATGGCCGGTATTACACGAAGGCCGA
GGAATGCCTGTCGCGCCTACAGGCGACGGCGATGGGCTTCACGTCCGACCGCGTTGGGCACCTGGAATCG
GTGTCGCTGCTGCACCGCTTCCGCGTCCTGGACCGTGGCAAGAAAACGTCCCGTTGCCAGGTCCTGATCG
ACGAGGAAATCGTCGTGCTGTTTGCTGGCGACCACTACACGAAATTCATATGGGAGAAGTACCGCAAGCT
GTCGCCGACGGCCCGACGGATGTTCGACTATTTCAGCTCGCACCGGGAGCCGTACCCGCTCAAGCTGGAA
ACCTTCCGCCTCATGTGCGGATCGGATTCCACCCGCGTGAAGAAGTGGCGCGAGCAGGTCGGCGAAGCCT
GCGAAGAGTTGCGAGGCAGCGGCCTGGTGGAACACGCCTGGGTCAATGATGACCTGGTGCATTGCAAACG
CTAGGGCCTTGTGGGGTCAGTTCCGGCTGGGGGTTCAGCAGCCCCTGCTCGGATCTGTTGGACCGGACAG
TAGTCATGGTTGATGGGCTGCCTGTATCGAGTGGTGATTTTGTGCCGAGCTGCCGGTCGGGGAGCTGTTG
GCTGGCTGGTGGCAGGATATATTGTGGTGTAAACAAATTGACGCTTAGACAACTTAATAACACATTGCGG
ACGTTTTTAATGTACTGGGGTTGAACACTCT
Features (pLannotate 1.2.2; 18 found; start..end, strand, type, name):
   2208..2756    +  CDS            qa-1f (fragment): QA1F_NEUCR - Protein predicted: Swiss-Prot protein existence level 4. Transcription activation of genes for enzymes and proteins of quinate metabolism by binding to a 16 base-pair sequence (consensus 5'- GGRTAARYRYTTAYCC-3') in front of each Qa genes. From Neurospora crassa (strain ATCC 24698 / 74-OR23-1A / CBS 708.71 / DSM 1257 / FGSC 987).
   2781..2891    +  CDS            VP48: 3 tandem repeats of the minimal activation domain of herpes simplex virus VP16 (Cheng et al., 2013)
   2904..3620    +  CDS            EGFP: EGFP is a basic (constitutively fluorescent) green fluorescent protein published in 1996, derived from Aequorea victoria. It is reported to be a rapidly-maturing weak dimer with moderate acid sensitivity.
   4021..4049    +  misc_feature   MCS (fragment): pBluescript multiple cloning site
   4048..4764    +  promoter       gpdA promoter (fragment): gpdA; promoter from the Aspergillus nidulans glyceraldehyde-3-phosphate dehydrogenase gene (Punt et al., 1990)
   4813..4928    +  intron         gpdA intron: gpdA; intron from the Aspergillus nidulans glyceraldehyde-3-phosphate dehydrogenase gene (Punt et al., 1990)
   4937..5200    +  CDS            amdS (fragment): acetamidase from Aspergillus nidulans; amdS; confers ability to process acetamide for selection in fungal cells
   5281..5422    +  CDS            amdS (fragment): acetamidase from Aspergillus nidulans; amdS; confers ability to process acetamide for selection in fungal cells
   5480..5902    +  CDS            amdS (fragment): acetamidase from Aspergillus nidulans; amdS; confers ability to process acetamide for selection in fungal cells
   6016..6837    +  CDS            amdS (fragment): acetamidase from Aspergillus nidulans; amdS; confers ability to process acetamide for selection in fungal cells
   7511..8185    +  CDS            DsRed-Express: DsRed-Express is a basic (constitutively fluorescent) orange fluorescent protein published in 2002, derived from Discosoma sp.. It is reported to be a rapidly-maturing tetramer with low acid sensitivity.
  10019..10043   +  misc_feature   RB T-DNA repeat: right border repeat from nopaline C58 T-DNA
  10140..10771   +  rep_origin     oriV: incP origin of replication
  10862..10966   +  promoter       AmpR promoter: bla
  10967..11761   +  CDS            KanR: aminoglycoside phosphotransferase; aphA-3; confers resistance to kanamycin
  11932..12520   +  rep_origin     ori: high-copy-number ColE1/pMB1/pBR322/pUC origin of replication
  12856..14001   +  CDS            trfA: TRFA_ECOLX - Experimental evidence at protein level: Swiss-Prot protein existence level 1. Also involved in plasmid copy number control, promoting intermolecular coupling of protein bound iterons at oriV, which inhibits replication initiation. From Escherichia coli.
  14150..14174   +  misc_feature   LB T-DNA repeat: left border repeat from nopaline C58 T-DNA
