[The description below was written by a language model from this plasmid's Addgene catalogue record and pLannotate feature annotations shown in this document.]
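Description:
pVE2_6_p40S_QfDBD_VP16AD_cp_penDE_DsRed_5xQUAS is a multigene MoClo assembly built in the level 2 binary backbone pAGM4673. It carries a synthetic transcriptional control device for the filamentous fungus Penicillium rubens (formerly P. chrysogenum). The sequenced record is about 14.2 kb. The backbone is propagated in E. coli under kanamycin selection (aphA-3 type KanR driven by the bla promoter). It contains a high-copy ColE1/pUC-type origin, the broad-host-range incP oriV with its trfA replication protein, and nopaline-type left and right T-DNA border repeats flanking the cargo. These borders are inherited from the binary vector design, and the record does not say that Agrobacterium delivery is used.

The cargo consists of three transcription units. In the first, the Aspergillus nidulans 40S ribosomal protein promoter (AN0465) drives a hybrid transcription factor. It is made of the DNA-binding domain of the Neurospora crassa quinic acid regulator QF (qa-1f fragment), a VP16-derived activation domain (annotated as tandem minimal VP16 repeats), EGFP and a nuclear localisation signal, so the activator itself can be seen in the nucleus. In the second, the A. nidulans gpdA promoter and intron drive amdS acetamidase, annotated as several fragments, probably because of its introns. This provides fungal selection on acetamide. The third is the reporter: DsRed-Express with a C-terminal SKL peroxisomal targeting signal, placed behind five QUAS binding sites fused to the penDE core promoter. Its expression therefore depends on the synthetic activator. The QUAS and core promoter elements, the terminators and the homology arms are not annotated in the feature table.

According to the depositor, flanking regions direct integration at the penicillin biosynthetic gene cluster locus. The plasmid belongs to a series that compares full and core promoters with and without QUAS elements to tune gene expression.
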