Addgene plasmid #154233: pVE2_6_p40S_QfDBD_VP16AD_cp_penDE_DsRed_5xQUAS
Purpose: Encodes p40S:QfDBD-VP16AD-GFP-NLS synthetic transcription factor, activating DsRed-SKL with promoter 5xQUAS+CP_penDE
Depositing lab: Arnold Driessen. Depositing organization: University of Groningen. Publication: Synthetic control devices for gene regulation in Penicillium chrysogenum. Mozsik L, Buttel Z, Bovenberg RAL, Driessen AJM, Nygard Y. Microb Cell Fact. 2019 Nov 18;18(1):203. doi: 10.1186/s12934-019-1253-3. PubMed 31739777.
Backbone
  Vector backbone: pAGM4673
  Backbone manufacturer: MoClo Tool Kit of Sylvestre Marillonnet
  Backbone size w/o insert (bp): 8107
  Vector type: Bacterial Expression, Synthetic Biology ; Fungal Expression
  Selectable markers: amdS fungal selection
Growth in bacteria
  Bacterial resistance: Kanamycin, 50 μg/mL
  Growth temperature: 37°C
  Growth strain: DH5alpha
  Copy number: Unknown
Gene/Insert
  Gene/Insert name: p40S:QfDBD-VP16AD-GFP-NLS (alt names: P(various):DsRed-SKL; pGpdA:amdS)
  Species: Synthetic; Fungal expression, P. rubens (formerly P. chrysogenum)
  Promoter: p40S (AN0465 A. nidulans)
  Tag / fusion protein: GFP-NLS; DsRed-SKL (C terminal on backbone)
  Cloning method: Restriction Enzyme; 5′ cloning site Unknown (unknown if destroyed)
Terms and licenses: Academic/Nonprofit Terms; Industry Terms: Not Available to Industry
Depositor comments: Synthetic Transcription Factor (QfDBD-VP16AD-GFP-NLS) and DsRed-SKL transcribed with various full and core promoters (CP) with and without Quinic acid Upstream Activation Sequences (QUAS). Fungal selection provided with amdS marker. Flanking regions were designed for integration at the locus of the Penicillin gene cluster.
How to cite: pVE2_6_p40S_QfDBD_VP16AD_cp_penDE_DsRed_5xQUAS was a gift from Arnold Driessen (Addgene plasmid # 154233 ; http://n2t.net/addgene:154233 ; RRID:Addgene_154233)
